Addgene plasmid #200300: MT2A_beta-domain
Purpose: Bacterial expression plasmids for production of recombinant beta-domain of metallothionein 2a
Depositing lab: Artur Krężel. Depositing organization: University of Wroclaw. Publication: The connection of alpha- and beta-domains in mammalian metallothionein-2 differentiates Zn(II) binding affinities, affects folding, and determines zinc buffering properties. Singh AK, Pomorski A, Wu S, Peris-Diaz MD, Czepczynska-Krezel H, Krezel A. Metallomics. 2023 Jun 1;15(6):mfad029. doi: 10.1093/mtomcs/mfad029. PubMed 37147085.
Backbone
  Vector backbone: pTyb21
  Vector type: Bacterial Expression
Growth in bacteria
  Bacterial resistance: Ampicillin, 100 μg/mL
  Growth temperature: 37°C
  Growth strain: DH5alpha
  Copy number: High Copy
Gene/Insert
  Gene/Insert name: beta-domain of metallothionein 2a
  Species: H. sapiens (human)
  Entrez Gene: MT2A (a.k.a. MT-2, MT-II, MT2)
  Promoter: T7
  Tag / fusion protein: Chiting Binding Domanin-Intein (N terminal on backbone)
  Cloning method: Restriction Enzyme; 5′ cloning site SapI (unknown if destroyed); 3′ cloning site EcoRV (unknown if destroyed)
  Sequencing primers: 5′ T7; 3′ T7term
Terms and licenses: Academic/Nonprofit Terms; Industry Terms: Not Available to Industry
How to cite: MT2A_beta-domain was a gift from Artur Krężel (Addgene plasmid # 200300 ; http://n2t.net/addgene:200300 ; RRID:Addgene_200300)
