[The description below was written by a language model from this plasmid's Addgene catalogue record and pLannotate feature annotations shown in this document.]
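Description:
MT2A_beta-domain is a bacterial expression plasmid built on the pTYB21 backbone, an intein-fusion vector, for producing the recombinant beta-domain of human metallothionein 2a in E. coli. The 7,583-nt plasmid replicates from a ColE1/pMB1-type origin. The catalogue lists it as high copy, although the annotation also finds a rop gene, which normally moderates copy number. Selection is by ampicillin through the bla gene. An M13 phage origin is present for single-stranded DNA production. Remnants of pBR322-derived sequence (a bom fragment, an mbeC fragment and tetracycline-resistance fragments) are backbone leftovers with no apparent functional role.

Expression is driven by a T7 promoter followed by a lac operator and the T7 gene 10 ribosome binding site. A plasmid-borne lacI gene supplies repressor, so transcription is held off until IPTG is added in a host that provides T7 RNA polymerase. Five tandem rrnB T1 terminators sit upstream of the promoter, presumably to block read-through transcription and limit leaky expression, and a T7 terminator closes the unit. The open reading frame encodes the Saccharomyces cerevisiae VMA1 intein with a Bacillus circulans chitin binding domain inserted between its 5' and 3' regions. The short MT2A fragment (about 96 nt, cloned between SapI and EcoRV) follows directly. In this arrangement the fusion can be captured on chitin resin, and thiol-induced cleavage at the intein C-terminus releases the metallothionein domain without a residual tag. A small fragment annotated as SET1 lies downstream of the insert and is probably residual vector sequence. The associated work used such proteins to study the Zn(II) binding affinities, folding and zinc buffering of the metallothionein-2 domains.
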