Features (pLannotate 1.2.2; 26 found; start..end, strand, type, name):
     22..126     +  promoter       AmpR promoter: bla
    127..987     +  CDS            AmpR: β-lactamase; bla; confers resistance to ampicillin, carbenicillin, and related antibiotics
   1029..1542    -  rep_origin     M13 ori (sequence partly withheld): M13 bacteriophage origin of replication; arrow indicates direction of (+) strand synthesis
   1653..2241    +  rep_origin     ori: high-copy-number ColE1/pMB1/pBR322/pUC origin of replication
   2418..2508    -  misc_feature   bom (fragment): basis of mobility region from pBR322
   2610..2801    -  CDS            rop: Rop protein, which maintains plasmids at low copy number; rop
   2842..2952    +  CDS            mbeC (fragment): MBEC_ECOLX - Experimental evidence at protein level: Swiss-Prot protein existence level 1. Required for efficient mobilization of ColE1 plasmid and is thus essential to promote the specific transfer of the plasmid during conjugation. Probably functions by inducing DNA bending, helping the MbeA relaxase to melt the DNA around the nic site and cleave the phosphodiester bond. Binds specifically double-stranded DNA (dsDNA) containing the ColE1 oriT but does not recognize the inverted repeat (IR). From Escherichia coli.
   2987..3309    -  CDS            TcR (fragment): tetracycline efflux protein; tet; confers resistance to tetracycline
   3324..3345    -  protein_bind   CAP binding site: CAP binding activates transcription in the presence of cAMP. E. coli catabolite activator protein
   3358..4440    -  CDS            lacI: lac repressor; lacI; The lac repressor binds to the lac operator to inhibit transcription in E. coli. This inhibition can be relieved by adding lactose or isopropyl-β-D-thiogalactopyranoside (IPTG).
   4441..4518    -  promoter       lacI promoter: lacI
   4526..4619    -  CDS            TcR (fragment): tetracycline efflux protein; tet; confers resistance to tetracycline
   4671..4757    +  terminator     rrnB T1 terminator: Escherichia coli rrnB; transcription terminator T1 from the E. coli rrnB gene
   4854..4940    +  terminator     rrnB T1 terminator: Escherichia coli rrnB; transcription terminator T1 from the E. coli rrnB gene
   5037..5123    +  terminator     rrnB T1 terminator: Escherichia coli rrnB; transcription terminator T1 from the E. coli rrnB gene
   5220..5306    +  terminator     rrnB T1 terminator: Escherichia coli rrnB; transcription terminator T1 from the E. coli rrnB gene
   5403..5489    +  terminator     rrnB T1 terminator: Escherichia coli rrnB; transcription terminator T1 from the E. coli rrnB gene
   5624..5642    +  promoter       T7 promoter: promoter for bacteriophage T7 RNA polymerase
   5643..5667    +  protein_bind   lac operator: The lac repressor binds to the lac operator to inhibit transcription in E. coli. This inhibition can be relieved by adding lactose or isopropyl-β-D-thiogalactopyranoside (IPTG). lac repressor encoded by lacI
   5682..5704    +  RBS            RBS: efficient ribosome binding site from bacteriophage T7 gene 10 (Olins and Rangwala, 1989)
   5757..6575    +  CDS            Sce VMA intein 5' region: 5' region of the intein from the yeast Vma1 subunit of the vacuolar ATPase (Chong et al., 1998); Saccharomyces cerevisiae VMA1
   6582..6734    +  CDS            CBD: chitin binding domain from chitinase A1 (Watanabe et al., 1994); Bacillus circulans chiA
   6738..7286    +  CDS            Sce VMA intein 3' region: modified 3' region of the intein from the yeast Vma1 subunit of the vacuolar ATPase (Chong et al., 1998); Saccharomyces cerevisiae VMA1; C-terminal cleavage of this intein can be induced by thiols.
   7287..7382    +  CDS            MT2A (fragment): MT2_HUMAN - Also known as CES1, MT2. Experimental evidence at protein level: Swiss-Prot protein existence level 1. Metallothioneins have a high content of cysteine residues that bind various heavy metals; these proteins are transcriptionally regulated by both heavy metals and glucocorticoids. From Homo sapiens (Human).
   7441..7490    +  CDS            SET1 (fragment): solubility-enhancement tag derived from T7 phage gene 10B
   7498..7545    +  terminator     T7 terminator: transcription terminator for bacteriophage T7 RNA polymerase
>Addgene plasmid #200300 | MT2A_beta-domain | addgene full sequence | sequence record 394907 | Addgene NGS Result
GGCACTTTTCGGGGAAATGTGCGCGGAACCCCTATTTGTTTATTTTTCTAAATACATTCAAATATGTATC
CGCTCATGAGACAATAACCCTGATAAATGCTTCAATAATATTGAAAAAGGAAGAGTATGAGTATTCAACA
TTTCCGTGTCGCCCTTATTCCCTTTTTTGCGGCATTTTGCCTTCCTGTTTTTGCTCACCCAGAAACGCTG
GTGAAAGTAAAAGATGCTGAAGATCAGTTGGGTGCACGAGTGGGTTACATCGAACTGGATCTCAACAGCG
GTAAGATCCTTGAGAGTTTTCGCCCCGAAGAACGTTTCCCAATGATGAGCACTTTTAAAGTTCTGCTATG
TGGCGCGGTATTATCCCGTGTTGACGCCGGGCAAGAGCAACTCGGTCGCCGCATACACTATTCTCAGAAT
GACTTGGTTGAGTACTCACCAGTCACAGAAAAGCATCTTACGGATGGCATGACAGTAAGAGAATTATGCA
GTGCTGCCATAACCATGAGTGATAACACTGCGGCCAACTTACTTCTGACAACGATCGGAGGACCGAAGGA
GCTAACCGCTTTTTTGCACAACATGGGGGATCATGTAACTCGCCTTGATCGTTGGGAACCGGAGCTGAAT
GAAGCCATACCAAACGACGAGCGTGACACCACGATGCCTGTAGCAATGGCAACAACGTTGCGCAAACTAT
TAACTGGCGAACTACTTACTCTAGCTTCCCGGCAACAATTAATAGACTGGATGGAGGCGGATAAAGTTGC
AGGACCACTTCTGCGCTCGGCCCTTCCGGCTGGCTGGTTTATTGCTGATAAATCTGGAGCCGGTGAGCGT
GGGTCTCGCGGTATCATTGCAGCACTGGGGCCAGATGGTAAGCCCTCCCGTATCGTAGTTATCTACACGA
CGGGGAGTCAGGCAACTATGGATGAACGAAATAGACAGATCGCTGAGATAGGTGCCTCACTGATTAAGCA
TTGGTAACTGTCAGACCAAGTTTACTCATATATACTTTAGATTGATT
[38 nt withheld, positions 1028-1065]
A
[37 nt withheld, positions 1067-1103]
ATTTTGTTAAAATTCGCGTTAAATTTTTGTTAAATCAGCTCATTTTTTAACCAATAGGCCGAAATCGGCA
AAATCCCTTATAAATCAAAAGAATAGCCCGAGATAGGGT
[37 nt withheld, positions 1213-1249]
AAAGAACGTGGACTCCAACGTCAAAGG
[141 nt withheld, positions 1277-1417]
G
[125 nt withheld, positions 1419-1543]
AAAGGATCTAGGTGAAGATCCTTTTTGATAATCTCATGACCAAAATCCCTTAACGTGAGTTTTCGTTCCA
CTGAGCGTCAGACCCCGTAGAAAAGATCAAAGGATCTTCTTGAGATCCTTTTTTTCTGCGCGTAATCTGC
TGCTTGCAAACAAAAAAACCACCGCTACCAGCGGTGGTTTGTTTGCCGGATCAAGAGCTACCAACTCTTT
TTCCGAAGGTAACTGGCTTCAGCAGAGCGCAGATACCAAATACTGTCCTTCTAGTGTAGCCGTAGTTAGG
CCACCACTTCAAGAACTCTGTAGCACCGCCTACATACCTCGCTCTGCTAATCCTGTTACCAGTGGCTGCT
GCCAGTGGCGATAAGTCGTGTCTTACCGGGTTGGACTCAAGACGATAGTTACCGGATAAGGCGCAGCGGT
CGGGCTGAACGGGGGGTTCGTGCACACAGCCCAGCTTGGAGCGAACGACCTACACCGAACTGAGATACCT
ACAGCGTGAGCTATGAGAAAGCGCCACGCTTCCCGAAGGGAGAAAGGCGGACAGGTATCCGGTAAGCGGC
AGGGTCGGAACAGGAGAGCGCACGAGGGAGCTTCCAGGGGGAAACGCCTGGTATCTTTATAGTCCTGTCG
GGTTTCGCCACCTCTGACTTGAGCGTCGATTTTTGTGATGCTCGTCAGGGGGGCGGAGCCTATGGAAAAA
CGCCAGCAACGCGGCCTTTTTACGGTTCCTGGCCTTTTGCTGGCCTTTTGCTCACATGTTCTTTCCTGCG
TTATCCCCTGATTCTGTGGATAACCGTATTACCGCCTTTGAGTGAGCTGATACCGCTCGCCGCAGCCGAA
CGACCGAGCGCAGCGAGTCAGTGAGCGAGGAAGCTATGGTGCACTCTCAGTACAATCTGCTCTGATGCCG
CATAGTTAAGCCAGTATACACTCCGCTATCGCTACGTGACTGGGTCATGGCTGCGCCCCGACACCCGCCA
ACACCCGCTGACGCGCCCTGACGGGCTTGTCTGCTCCCGGCATCCGCTTACAGACAAGCTGTGACCGTCT
CCGGGAGCTGCATGTGTCAGAGGTTTTCACCGTCATCACCGAAACGCGCGAGGCAGCTGCGGTAAAGCTC
ATCAGCGTGGTCGTGCAGCGATTCACAGATGTCTGCCTGTTCATCCGCGTCCAGCTCGTTGAGTTTCTCC
AGAAGCGTTAATGTCTGGCTTCTGATAAAGCGGGCCATGTTAAGGGCGGTTTTTTCCTGTTTGGTCACTG
ATGCCTCCGTGTAAGGGGGATTTCTGTTCATGGGGGTAATGATACCGATGAAACGAGAGAGGATGCTCAC
GATACGGGTTACTGATGATGAACATGCCCGGTTACTGGAACGTTGTGAGGGTAAACAACTGGCGGTATGG
ATGCGGCGGGACCAGAGAAAAATCACTCAGGGTCAATGCCAGCCGAACGCCAGCAAGACGTAGCCCAGCG
CGTCGGCCGCCATGCCGGCGATAATGGCCTGCTTCTCGCCGAAACGTTTGGTGGCGGGACCAGTGACGAA
GGCTTGAGCGAGGGCGTGCAAGATTCCGAATACCGCAAGCGACAGGCCGATCATCGTCGCGCTCCAGCGA
AAGCGGTCCTCGCCGAAAATGACCCAGAGCGCTGCCGGCACCTGTCCTACGAGTTGCATGATAAAGAAGA
CAGTCATAAGTGCGGCGACGATAGTCATGCCCCGCGCCCACCGGAAGGAGCTGACTGGGTTGAAGGCTCT
CAAGGGCATCGGTCGAGATCCCGGTGCCTAATGAGTGAGCTAACTTACATTAATTGCGTTGCGCTCACTG
CCCGCTTTCCAGTCGGGAAACCTGTCGTGCCAGCTGCATTAATGAATCGGCCAACGCGCGGGGAGAGGCG
GTTTGCGTATTGGGCGCCAGGGTGGTTTTTCTTTTCACCAGTGAGACGGGCAACAGCTGATTGCCCTTCA
CCGCCTGGCCCTGAGAGAGTTGCAGCAAGCGGTCCACGCTGGTTTGCCCCAGCAGGCGAAAATCCTGTTT
GATGGTGGTTAACGGCGGGATATAACATGAGCTGTCTTCGGTATCGTCGTATCCCACTACCGAGATGTCC
GCACCAACGCGCAGCCCGGACTCGGTAATGGCGCGCATTGCGCCCAGCGCCATCTGATCGTTGGCAACCA
GCATCGCAGTGGGAACGATGCCCTCATTCAGCATTTGCATGGTTTGTTGAAAACCGGACATGGCACTCCA
GTCGCCTTCCCGTTCCGCTATCGGCTGAATTTGATTGCGAGTGAGATATTTATGCCAGCCAGCCAGACGC
AGACGCGCCGAGACAGAACTTAATGGGCCCGCTAACAGCGCGATTTGCTGGTGACCCAATGCGACCAGAT
GCTCCACGCCCAGTCGCGTACCGTCTTCATGGGAGAAAATAATACTGTTGATGGGTGTCTGGTCAGAGAC
ATCAAGAAATAACGCCGGAACATTAGTGCAGGCAGCTTCCACAGCAATGGCATCCTGGTCATCCAGCGGA
TAGTTAATGATCAGCCCACTGACGCGTTGCGCGAGAAGATTGTGCACCGCCGCTTTACAGGCTTCGACGC
CGCTTCGTTCTACCATCGACACCACCACGCTGGCACCCAGTTGATCGGCGCGAGATTTAATCGCCGCGAC
AATTTGCGACGGCGCGTGCAGGGCCAGACTGGAGGTGGCAACGCCAATCAGCAACGACTGTTTGCCCGCC
AGTTGTTGTGCCACGCGGTTGGGAATGTAATTCAGCTCCGCCATCGCCGCTTCCACTTTTTCCCGCGTTT
TCGCAGAAACGTGGCTGGCCTGGTTCACCACGCGGGAAACGGTCTGATAAGAGACACCGGCATACTCTGC
GACATCGTATAACGTTACTGGTTTCACATTCACCACCCTGAATTGACTCTCTTCCGGGCGCTATCATGCC
ATACCGCGAAAGGTTTTGCGCCATTCGATGGTGTCCGGGATCTCGACGCTCTCCCTTATGCGACTCCTGC
ATTAGGAAGCAGCCCAGTAGTAGGTTGAGGCCGTTGAGCACCGCCGCCGCAAGGAATGGTGCATGCCGGC
ATGCCGCCCTTTCGTCTTCAAGAATTAATTCCCAATTCCCCAGGCATCAAATAAAACGAAAGGCTCAGTC
GAAAGACTGGGCCTTTCGTTTTATCTGTTGTTTGTCGGTGAACGCTCTCCTGAGTAGGACAAATCCGCCG
GGAGCGGATTTGAACGTTGCGAAGCAACGGCCCGGAGGGTGGCGGGCAGGACGCCCGCCATAAACTGCCA
GGAATTAATTCCCCAGGCATCAAATAAAACGAAAGGCTCAGTCGAAAGACTGGGCCTTTCGTTTTATCTG
TTGTTTGTCGGTGAACGCTCTCCTGAGTAGGACAAATCCGCCGGGAGCGGATTTGAACGTTGCGAAGCAA
CGGCCCGGAGGGTGGCGGGCAGGACGCCCGCCATAAACTGCCAGGAATTAATTCCCCAGGCATCAAATAA
AACGAAAGGCTCAGTCGAAAGACTGGGCCTTTCGTTTTATCTGTTGTTTGTCGGTGAACGCTCTCCTGAG
TAGGACAAATCCGCCGGGAGCGGATTTGAACGTTGCGAAGCAACGGCCCGGAGGGTGGCGGGCAGGACGC
CCGCCATAAACTGCCAGGAATTAATTCCCCAGGCATCAAATAAAACGAAAGGCTCAGTCGAAAGACTGGG
CCTTTCGTTTTATCTGTTGTTTGTCGGTGAACGCTCTCCTGAGTAGGACAAATCCGCCGGGAGCGGATTT
GAACGTTGCGAAGCAACGGCCCGGAGGGTGGCGGGCAGGACGCCCGCCATAAACTGCCAGGAATTAATTC
CCCAGGCATCAAATAAAACGAAAGGCTCAGTCGAAAGACTGGGCCTTTCGTTTTATCTGTTGTTTGTCGG
TGAACGCTCTCCTGAGTAGGACAAATCCGCCGGGAGCGGATTTGAACGTTGCGAAGCAACGGCCCGGAGG
GTGGCGGGCAGGACGCCCGCCATAAACTGCCAGGAATTGGGGATCGGAATTAATTCCCGGTTTAAACCGG
GGATCTCGATCCCGCGAAATTAATACGACTCACTATAGGGGAATTGTGAGCGGATAACAATTCCCCTCTA
GAAATAATTTTGTTTAACTTTAAGAAGGAGATATACTTATGAAAATCGAAGAAGGTAAACTGGTAATCGG
TTCCCTGGAGGGTTGCTTTGCCAAGGGTACCAATGTTTTAATGGCGGATGGGTCTATTGAATGTATTGAA
AACATTGAGGTTGGTAATAAGGTCATGGGTAAAGATGGCAGACCTCGTGAGGTAATTAAATTGCCCAGAG
GAAGAGAAACTATGTACAGCGTCGTGCAGAAAAGTCAGCACAGAGCCCACAAAAGTGACTCAAGTCGTGA
AGTGCCAGAATTACTCAAGTTTACGTGTAATGCGACCCATGAGTTGGTTGTTAGAACACCTCGTAGTGTC
CGCCGTTTGTCTCGTACCATTAAGGGTGTCGAATATTTTGAAGTTATTACTTTTGAGATGGGCCAAAAGA
AAGCCCCCGACGGTAGAATTGTTGAGCTTGTCAAGGAAGTTTCAAAGAGCTACCCAATATCTGAGGGGCC
TGAGAGAGCCAACGAATTAGTAGAATCCTATAGAAAGGCTTCAAATAAAGCTTATTTTGAGTGGACTATT
GAGGCCAGAGATCTTTCTCTGTTGGGTTCCCATGTTCGTAAAGCTACCTACCAGACTTACGCTCCAATTC
TTTATGAGAATGACCACTTTTTCGACTACATGCAAAAAAGTAAGTTTCATCTCACCATTGAAGGTCCAAA
AGTACTTGCTTATTTACTTGGTTTATGGATTGGTGATGGATTGTCTGACAGGGCAACTTTTTCGGTTGAT
TCCAGAGATACTTCTTTGATGGAACGTGTTACTGAATATGCTGAAAAGTTGAATTTGTGCGCCGAGTATA
AGGACAGAAAAGAACCACAAGTTGCCAAAACTGTTAATTTGTACTCTAAAGTTGTCAGAGGTGCTAGCAC
AAATCCTGGTGTATCCGCTTGGCAGGTCAACACAGCTTATACTGCGGGACAATTGGTCACATATAACGGC
AAGACGTATAAATGTTTGCAGCCCCACACCTCCTTGGCAGGATGGGAACCATCCAACGTTCCTGCCTTGT
GGCAGCTTCAAGGTGGCCACGGTGGTATTCGCAATAATCTTAATACTGAGAATCCATTATGGGACGCTAT
TGTTGGCTTAGGATTCTTGAAGGACGGTGTCAAAAATATTCCTTCTTTCTTGTCTACGGACAATATCGGT
ACTCGTGAAACATTTCTTGCTGGTCTAATTGATTCTGATGGCTATGTTACTGATGAGCATGGTATTAAAG
CAACAATAAAGACAATTCATACTTCTGTCAGAGATGGTTTGGTTTCCCTTGCTCGTTCTTTAGGCTTAGT
AGTCTCGGTTAACGCAGAACCTGCTAAGGTTGACATGAATGTCACCAAACATAAAATTAGTTATGCTATT
TATATGTCTGGTGGAGATGTTTTGCTTAACGTTCTTTCGAAGTGTGCCGGCTCTAAAAAATTCAGGCCTG
CTCCCGCCGCTGCTTTTGCACGTGAGTGCCGCGGATTTTATTTCGAGTTACAAGAATTGAAGGAAGACGA
TTATTATGGGATTACTTTATCTGATGATTCTGATCATCAGTTTTTGCTTGGATCTCAGGTTGTTGTACAG
AACATGGATCCGAACTGCAGCTGCGCGGCGGGCGATAGCTGCACCTGCGCGGGCAGCTGCAAATGCAAAG
AATGCAAATGCACCAGCTGCAAAAAAAGCTAAGATATCGTCGACGGATCCGAATTCCCTGCAGGTAATTA
AATAACTAGTTGATCCGGCTGCTAACAAAGCCCGAAAGGAAGCTGAGTTGGCTGCTGCCACCGCTGAGCA
ATAACTAGCATAACCCCTTGGGGCCTCTAAACGGGTCTTGAGGGGTTTTTTGCTGAAAGGAGGAACTATA
TCCGGATAACTACGTCAGGT
